Addgene plasmid #173786: pαH-S-GSAS-B.1.351.v2
Purpose: Mammalian expression of SARS-CoV-2 Spike protein South African variant version 2
Depositing lab: Priyamvada Acharya. Depositing organization: Duke University. Publication: Effect of natural mutations of SARS-CoV-2 on spike structure, conformation, and antigenicity. Gobeil SM, Janowska K, McDowell S, Mansouri K, Parks R, Stalls V, Kopp MF, Manne K, Li D, Wiehe K, Saunders KO, Edwards RJ, Korber B, Haynes BF, Henderson R, Acharya P. Science. 2021 Jun 24. pii: science.abi6226. doi: 10.1126/science.abi6226. PubMed 34168071.
Backbone
  Vector backbone: pαH
  Backbone size w/o insert (bp): 4746
  Vector type: Mammalian Expression
Growth in bacteria
  Bacterial resistance: Ampicillin, 100 μg/mL
  Growth temperature: 37°C
  Growth strain: DH5alpha
  Copy number: High Copy
Gene/Insert
  Gene/Insert name: Spike (S-GSAS-B.1.351 variant version 2) (alt name: pαH-S-GSAS-B.1.351.v2)
  Species: Severe acute respiratory syndrome coronavirus 2
  Insert size (bp): 3615
  Mutation: Ectodomain (AAs 1-1208); 682-685 (furin site = RRAR) replaced with GSAS; D614G; N501Y; K417N; E484K; L18F; D80A; D215G; R246I; A701V;Del242/244
  Entrez Gene: S (a.k.a. GU280_gp02, spike glycoprotein)
  Tag / fusion protein: HRV3C cleavage site, 8X His tag, 2X Strep-Tag II (C terminal on backbone)
  Cloning method: Gibson Cloning
  Sequencing primers: 5′ n/a
Resource information
  A portion of this plasmid was derived from a plasmid made by: Jason McLellan
Terms and licenses: Academic/Nonprofit Terms; Industry Terms: Not Available to Industry
How to cite: pαH-S-GSAS-B.1.351.v2 was a gift from Priyamvada Acharya (Addgene plasmid # 173786 ; http://n2t.net/addgene:173786 ; RRID:Addgene_173786)
