[The description below was written by a language model from this plasmid's Addgene catalogue record and pLannotate feature annotations shown in this document.]
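Description:
pαH-S-GSAS-B.1.351.v2 is a mammalian expression plasmid built on the pαH backbone for producing a soluble SARS-CoV-2 spike ectodomain carrying the mutations of the B.1.351 (South African) lineage, "version 2". It is propagated in E. coli as a high-copy plasmid through a ColE1/pUC-type origin and selected with ampicillin via the AmpR (β-lactamase) gene and its own promoter. Remnants of a lac promoter/operator, CAP site and a lacI fragment are also annotated in the bacterial portion and appear to be backbone carry-over rather than functional parts of the expression unit.

The expression cassette begins with the human CMV immediate-early enhancer, followed by a chimeric chicken β-actin/rabbit β-globin intron, an arrangement typical of CAG-style promoters, although the feature table does not annotate a core promoter. Short globin-derived fragments flank the insert, and transcription ends at a rabbit β-globin polyadenylation signal. The 3,615 bp insert, introduced by Gibson cloning, encodes spike residues 1–1208, so the transmembrane and cytoplasmic regions are absent. The furin cleavage site RRAR (682–685) is replaced with GSAS to prevent S1/S2 processing. The variant substitutions are L18F, D80A, D215G, R246I, K417N, E484K, N501Y, D614G and A701V, plus a deletion at 242–244. The backbone supplies a C-terminal HRV3C protease site, an 8X His tag and a 2X Strep-Tag II for affinity purification and tag removal; the automated annotation picked up only one Strep-Tag II copy. The record supports use of the purified ectodomain for studying how natural mutations affect spike structure, conformation and antigenicity.
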