Features (pLannotate 1.2.2; 14 found; start..end, strand, type, name):
      5..384     +  enhancer       CMV enhancer: human cytomegalovirus immediate early enhancer
    663..1679    +  intron         chimeric intron: chimera between introns from chicken β-actin and rabbit β-globin
   1677..1754    +  CDS            HBBC_AMMLE (fragment): Experimental evidence at protein level: Swiss-Prot protein existence level 1. Involved in oxygen transport from the lung to the various peripheral tissues. From Ammotragus lervia (Barbary sheep) (Antilope lervia).
   1767..5381    +  CDS            S (fragment): SPIKE_SARS2 - Experimental evidence at protein level: Swiss-Prot protein existence level 1. [Spike glycoprotein]: May down-regulate host tetherin (BST2) by lysosomal degradation, thereby counteracting its antiviral activity. From Severe acute respiratory syndrome coronavirus 2 (2019-nCoV) (SARS-CoV-2).
   5598..5621    +  CDS            Strep-Tag II: peptide that binds Strep-Tactin®, an engineered form of streptavidin
   5643..5717    +  CDS            HBB (fragment): HBB_PONPY - Experimental evidence at transcript level: Swiss-Prot protein existence level 2. Involved in oxygen transport from the lung to the various peripheral tissues. From Pongo pygmaeus (Bornean orangutan).
   5788..5843    +  polyA_signal   β-globin poly(A) signal: rabbit β-globin polyadenylation signal (Gil and Proudfoot, 1987)
   6228..6244    -  protein_bind   lac operator: The lac repressor binds to the lac operator to inhibit transcription in E. coli. This inhibition can be relieved by adding lactose or isopropyl-β-D-thiogalactopyranoside (IPTG). lac repressor encoded by lacI
   6252..6282    -  promoter       lac promoter: promoter for the E. coli lac operon
   6297..6318    -  protein_bind   CAP binding site: CAP binding activates transcription in the presence of cAMP. E. coli catabolite activator protein
   6334..6435    -  CDS            lacI (fragment): LACI_ECOLI - Experimental evidence at protein level: Swiss-Prot protein existence level 1. Repressor of the lactose operon. Binds allolactose as an inducer. From Escherichia coli (strain K12).
   6618..7206    -  rep_origin     ori: high-copy-number ColE1/pMB1/pBR322/pUC origin of replication
   7377..8237    -  CDS            AmpR: β-lactamase; bla; confers resistance to ampicillin, carbenicillin, and related antibiotics
   8238..8342    -  promoter       AmpR promoter: bla
>Addgene plasmid #173786 | pαH-S-GSAS-B.1.351.v2 | addgene full sequence | sequence record 340773 | Addgene NGS Result
GGTCGACATTGATTATTGACTAGTTATTAATAGTAATCAATTACGGGGTCATTAGTTCATAGCCCATATA
TGGAGTTCCGCGTTACATAACTTACGGTAAATGGCCCGCCTGGCTGACCGCCCAACGACCCCCGCCCATT
GACGTCAATAATGACGTATGTTCCCATAGTAACGCCAATAGGGACTTTCCATTGACGTCAATGGGTGGAG
TATTTACGGTAAACTGCCCACTTGGCAGTACATCAAGTGTATCATATGCCAAGTACGCCCCCTATTGACG
TCAATGACGGTAAATGGCCCGCCTGGCATTATGCCCAGTACATGACCTTATGGGACTTTCCTACTTGGCA
GTACATCTACGTATTAGTCATCGCTATTACCATGGTCGAGGTGAGCCCCACGTTCTGCTTCACTCTCCCC
ATCTCCCCCCCCTCCCCACCCCCAATTTTGTATTTATTTATTTTTTAATTATTTTGTGCAGCGATGGGGG
CGGGGGGGGGGGGGGNSGCGCGCCRGGSGGGGSGGGGSGGGGSGRGGGGSGGGGSGGGGSGRGGCGGRGA
GGTGCGGCGGCAGCCAATCAGAGCGGCGCGCTCCGAAAGTTTCCTTTTATGGCGAGGCGGCGGCGGCGGC
GGCCCTATAAAAAGCGAAGCGCGCGGCGGGCGGGAGTCGCTGCGCGCTGCCTTCGCCCCGTGCCCCGCTC
CGCCGCCGCCTCGCGCCGCCCGCCCCGGCTCTGACTGACCGCGTTACTCCCACAGGTGAGCGGGCGGGAC
GGCCCTTCTCCTCCGGGCTGTAATTAGCGCTTGGTTTAATGACGGCTTGTTTCTTTTCTGTGGCTGCGTG
AAAGCCTTGAGGGGCTCCGGGAGGGCCCTTTGTGCGGGGGGAGCGGCTCGGGGGGTGCGTGCGTGTGTGT
GTGCGTGGGGAGCGCCGCGTGCGGCTCCGCGCTGCCCGGCGGCTGTGAGCGCTGCGGGCGCGGCGCGGGG
CTTTGTGCGCTCCGCAGTGTGCGCGAGGGGAGCGCGGCCGGGGGCGGTGCCCCGCGGTGCGGGGGGGGCT
GCGAGGGGAACAAAGGCTGCGTGCGGGGTGTGTGCGTGGGGGGGTGAGCAGGGGGTGTGGGCGCGTCGGT
CGGGCTGCAACCCCCCCTGCACCCCCCTCCCCGAGTTGCTGAGCACGGCCCGGCTTCGGGTGCGGGGCTC
CGTACGGGGCGTGGCGCGGGGCTCGCCGTGCCGGGCGGGGGGTGGCGGCAGGTGGGGGTGCCGGGCGGGG
CGGGGCCGCCTCGGGCCGGGGRGGGCTCGGGGGRGGGGCGCGGCGGCCCCCGGAGCGCCGGCGGCTGTCG
AGGCGCGGCGAGCCGCAGCCATTGCCTTTTATGGTAATCGTGCGAGAGGGCGCAGGGACTTCCTTTGTCC
CAAATCTGTGCGGAGCCGAAATCTGGGAGGCGCCGCCGCACCCCCTCTAGCGGGCGCGGGGCGAAGCGGT
GCGGCGCCGGCAGGAAGGAAATGGGCGGGGAGGGCCTTCGTGCGTCGCCGCGCCGCCGTCCCCTTCTCCC
TCTCCAGCCTCGGGGCTGTCCGCGGGGGGACGGCTGCCTTCGGGGGGGACGGGGCAGGGCGGGGTTCGGC
TTCTGGCGTGTGACCGGCGGCTCTAGCGCCTCTGCTAACCATGTTCATGCCTTCTTCTTTTTCCTACAGC
TCCTGGGCAACGTGCTGGTTGTTGTGCTGTCTCATCATTTTGGCAAAGAATTGCGGCCGTCTCAGGCCGA
GTTCGGTACCGCCACCATGTTCGTGTTCCTGGTGCTCCTGCCTCTGGTGAGCAGCCAGTGCGTGAACTTC
ACCACCCGAACCCAGCTCCCACCAGCCTACACCAACAGCTTTACACGGGGCGTGTACTACCCTGACAAGG
TGTTCAGATCTAGCGTCCTGCACAGCACTCAGGACCTCTTCCTGCCGTTCTTCAGCAACGTGACATGGTT
CCACGCCATCCACGTGAGCGGCACAAACGGAACCAAGCGGTTTGCTAACCCCGTCCTGCCATTCAATGAT
GGAGTTTACTTCGCCAGTACCGAGAAGAGTAACATCATCCGGGGCTGGATCTTCGGCACCACCCTGGATA
GCAAAACACAGAGCCTCCTGATCGTGAACAATGCCACGAACGTCGTGATCAAGGTGTGCGAGTTCCAGTT
TTGCAATGATCCTTTCCTGGGTGTGTACTACCACAAGAACAACAAGAGCTGGATGGAAAGCGAGTTCAGA
GTCTACAGCAGCGCCAACAACTGCACATTCGAGTACGTCTCTCAGCCTTTTCTGATGGACCTTGAGGGGA
AACAAGGCAACTTCAAGAACCTGAGAGAATTCGTGTTCAAGAACATCGACGGCTACTTCAAAATCTACTC
CAAGCACACACCCATCAACCTGGTCCGGGGCCTCCCTCAGGGCTTCAGCGCCCTGGAACCCCTGGTCGAC
CTGCCCATAGGCATCAACATAACGCGGTTCCAAACCCTGCATATCTCCTACCTGACTCCTGGCGACAGCA
GCAGCGGATGGACCGCCGGAGCTGCAGCCTACTATGTGGGCTACCTGCAACCTAGAACCTTCCTGCTGAA
GTACAACGAGAACGGCACAATCACAGACGCCGTCGACTGCGCCCTGGACCCTCTCTCTGAGACAAAGTGC
ACCCTGAAGTCCTTCACCGTGGAAAAGGGCATCTACCAGACCAGCAACTTCCGGGTGCAGCCTACAGAGA
GCATCGTGCGATTTCCAAACATTACCAACCTCTGCCCCTTCGGCGAGGTGTTTAACGCCACAAGATTTGC
CTCCGTTTACGCCTGGAATAGAAAGAGAATCAGCAATTGTGTGGCCGACTACTCCGTGCTGTATAACAGC
GCCTCTTTCAGCACCTTCAAGTGCTACGGCGTTTCCCCAACAAAGCTGAATGACCTGTGCTTCACCAACG
TGTACGCCGACTCCTTCGTAATTAGAGGCGATGAGGTGCGGCAGATCGCACCAGGCCAGACCGGTAACAT
CGCTGACTACAACTATAAGCTGCCTGATGATTTTACAGGCTGCGTGATCGCCTGGAACTCTAACAACCTG
GATAGCAAGGTGGGCGGCAACTACAACTACCTGTACCGGCTGTTTCGCAAGTCTAACCTGAAACCTTTCG
AGAGAGACATCTCCACAGAGATCTACCAGGCCGGTTCTACACCTTGTAACGGGGTGAAAGGCTTCAACTG
TTACTTCCCTCTGCAAAGCTACGGCTTCCAGCCTACCTACGGAGTCGGCTACCAGCCATACCGGGTGGTC
GTGCTGTCCTTCGAGTTACTCCACGCCCCCGCCACCGTCTGCGGTCCTAAGAAGTCCACCAATCTGGTTA
AGAACAAATGCGTGAACTTCAACTTCAACGGCCTGACCGGGACCGGCGTGCTGACCGAAAGCAACAAAAA
GTTCCTCCCCTTCCAGCAGTTCGGCCGTGATATCGCTGACACCACAGATGCCGTCAGAGATCCACAGACC
CTGGAAATCCTGGATATTACACCCTGCTCCTTCGGAGGAGTTTCTGTGATCACCCCCGGGACCAATACCA
GCAACCAGGTGGCTGTGCTGTACCAAGGTGTTAACTGCACCGAGGTTCCTGTGGCCATCCACGCCGATCA
GCTGACACCTACTTGGAGAGTGTACTCCACTGGCTCCAATGTGTTCCAGACCAGGGCCGGATGTCTGATC
GGCGCCGAGCACGTGAATAACAGTTACGAGTGCGACATCCCTATCGGCGCCGGCATCTGTGCCAGCTACC
AGACCCAGACAAACAGCCCTGGGTCTGCTTCCTCTGTAGCTAGCCAGAGCATCATCGCCTACACCATGAG
CCTGGGCGTGGAGAACAGCGTGGCCTATTCCAACAACTCTATCGCCATTCCCACCAACTTTACAATTAGC
GTCACAACAGAGATCCTGCCCGTGAGCATGACCAAGACCAGCGTGGACTGTACAATGTACATCTGTGGCG
ACAGCACTGAATGCAGCAACCTGCTGCTGCAATACGGCTCCTTTTGCACCCAACTGAACCGGGCGCTGAC
CGGAATCGCCGTGGAACAGGACAAAAATACCCAGGAGGTGTTCGCCCAAGTGAAGCAGATCTACAAGACC
CCACCTATCAAGGACTTCGGCGGCTTTAACTTTAGCCAGATTCTCCCTGATCCTTCTAAGCCTAGCAAGC
GGAGCTTTATCGAGGATCTGCTGTTCAACAAGGTCACCCTGGCCGATGCCGGCTTTATCAAACAGTATGG
CGATTGCCTGGGCGACATAGCCGCCAGAGATCTGATCTGCGCCCAGAAATTCAACGGCCTGACAGTTCTC
CCACCTCTGCTGACCGACGAGATGATCGCTCAGTACACCTCTGCCCTGCTGGCTGGCACCATCACATCTG
GGTGGACATTTGGCGCCGGCGCCGCCCTGCAGATCCCCTTTGCCATGCAGATGGCCTATAGATTCAACGG
AATCGGCGTGACCCAGAACGTGCTGTATGAAAACCAGAAGCTGATCGCTAACCAGTTCAATTCTGCCATC
GGCAAGATCCAGGACTCCCTCTCCTCTACCGCCAGCGCCCTGGGCAAACTGCAGGACGTGGTGAATCAGA
ACGCCCAAGCCCTGAACACCCTGGTGAAGCAGCTCAGCAGCAATTTTGGCGCCATCAGCTCTGTGCTGAA
CGATATCCTGTCTAGACTGGACAAGGTGGAAGCCGAAGTCCAGATCGATAGACTGATCACAGGTAGACTG
CAGTCCCTGCAAACCTACGTGACCCAACAGCTGATCAGGGCCGCTGAAATAAGAGCCAGCGCCAATCTCG
CCGCTACCAAGATGTCCGAGTGTGTGCTGGGACAGTCTAAACGCGTTGACTTCTGCGGCAAAGGCTATCA
CCTGATGAGCTTCCCCCAGAGCGCGCCGCACGGCGTGGTGTTCCTGCATGTGACATACGTGCCTGCCCAA
GAGAAGAATTTCACAACCGCCCCTGCCATCTGCCACGACGGCAAGGCCCACTTCCCAAGAGAGGGCGTTT
TCGTTTCCAATGGCACACACTGGTTCGTGACACAAAGAAACTTCTACGAACCCCAGATTATCACCACCGA
CAACACCTTCGTGAGTGGCAATTGTGACGTGGTCATCGGAATCGTGAACAACACAGTGTACGACCCTCTG
CAACCTGAGCTGGACTCTTTTAAGGAAGAGCTGGACAAGTACTTTAAAAACCACACCAGCCCCGATGTGG
ACCTGGGCGACATCAGTGGCATTAACGCCAGCGTGGTGAACATCCAAAAGGAAATCGACAGACTGAACGA
GGTGGCCAAGAACCTGAACGAGTCCCTGATCGACCTGCAGGAGCTCGGCAAATACGAGCAGGGATCCGGA
TACATCCCCGAGGCCCCCAGAGATGGCCAGGCCTACGTGCGGAAGGACGGCGAGTGGGTACTGCTGAGCA
CATTCCTGGGCAGATCCCTGGAGGTGCTGTTCCAGGGCCCAGGCCATCACCACCATCACCACCATCATAG
CGCCTGGTCCCACCCCCAGTTCGAGAAGGGCGGCGGTAGTGGAGGGGGCGGATCTGGCGGCTCAGCTTGG
AGCCACCCCCAGTTCGAAAAGTGATAATGACTCGAGCGATAATTCACTCCTCAGGTGCAGGCTGCCTATC
AGAAGGTGGTGGCTGGTGTGGCCAATGCCCTGGCTCACAAATACCACTGAGATCTTTTTCCCTCTGCCAA
AAATTATGGGGACATCATGAAGCCCCTTGAGCATCTGACTTCTGGCTAATAAAGGAAATTTATTTTCATT
GCAATAGTGTGTTGGAATTTTTTGTGTCTCTCACTCGGAAGGACATATGGGAGGGCAAATCATTTAAAAC
ATCAGAATGAGTATTTGGTTTAGAGTTTGGCAACATATGCCCATATGCTGGCTGCCATGAACAAAGGTTG
GCTATAAAGAGGTCATCAGTATATGAAACAGCCCCCTGCTGTCCATTCCTTATTCCATAGAAAAGCCTTG
ACTTGAGGTTAGATTTTTTTTATATTTTGTTTTGTGTTATTTTTTTCTTTAACATCCCTAAAATTTTCCT
TACATGTTTTACTAGCCAGATTTTTCCTCCTCTCCTGACTACTCCCAGTCATAGCTGTCCCTCTTCTCTT
ATGGAGATCCCTCGACCTGCAGCCCAAGCTTGGCGTAATCATGGTCATAGCTGTTTCCTGTGTGAAATTG
TTATCCGCTCACAATTCCACACAACATACGAGCCGGAAGCATAAAGTGTAAAGCCTGGGGTGCCTAATGA
GTGAGCTAACTCACATTAATTGCGTTGCGCTCACTGCCCGCTTTCCAGTCGGGAAACCTGTCGTGCCAGC
GGATCGATCCGCTGCATTAATGAATCGGCCAACGCGCGGGGAGAGGCGGTTTGCGTATTGGGCGCTCTTC
CGCTTCCTCGCTCACTGACTCGCTGCGCTCGGTCGTTCGGCTGCGGCGAGCGGTATCAGCTCACTCAAAG
GCGGTAATACGGTTATCCACAGAATCAGGGGATAACGCAGGAAAGAACATGTGAGCAAAAGGCCAGCAAA
AGGCCAGGAACCGTAAAAAGGCCGCGTTGCTGGCGTTTTTCCATAGGCTCCGCCCCCCTGACGAGCATCA
CAAAAATCGACGCTCAAGTCAGAGGTGGCGAAACCCGACAGGACTATAAAGATACCAGGCGTTTCCCCCT
GGAAGCTCCCTCGTGCGCTCTCCTGTTCCGACCCTGCCGCTTACCGGATACCTGTCCGCCTTTCTCCCTT
CGGGAAGCGTGGCGCTTTCTCATAGCTCACGCTGTAGGTATCTCAGTTCGGTGTAGGTCGTTCGCTCCAA
GCTGGGCTGTGTGCACGAACCCCCCGTTCAGCCCGACCGCTGCGCCTTATCCGGTAACTATCGTCTTGAG
TCCAACCCGGTAAGACACGACTTATCGCCACTGGCAGCAGCCACTGGTAACAGGATTAGCAGAGCGAGGT
ATGTAGGCGGTGCTACAGAGTTCTTGAAGTGGTGGCCTAACTACGGCTACACTAGAAGAACAGTATTTGG
TATCTGCGCTCTGCTGAAGCCAGTTACCTTCGGAAAAAGAGTTGGTAGCTCTTGATCCGGCAAACAAACC
ACCGCTGGTAGCGGTGGTTTTTTTGTTTGCAAGCAGCAGATTACGCGCAGAAAAAAAGGATCTCAAGAAG
ATCCTTTGATCTTTTCTACGGGGTCTGACGCTCAGTGGAACGAAAACTCACGTTAAGGGATTTTGGTCAT
GAGATTATCAAAAAGGATCTTCACCTAGATCCTTTTAAATTAAAAATGAAGTTTTAAATCAATCTAAAGT
ATATATGAGTAAACTTGGTCTGACAGTTACCAATGCTTAATCAGTGAGGCACCTATCTCAGCGATCTGTC
TATTTCGTTCATCCATAGTTGCCTGACTCCCCGTCGTGTAGATAACTACGATACGGGAGGGCTTACCATC
TGGCCCCAGTGCTGCAATGATACCGCGAGACCCACGCTCACCGGCTCCAGATTTATCAGCAATAAACCAG
CCAGCCGGAAGGGCCGAGCGCAGAAGTGGTCCTGCAACTTTATCCGCCTCCATCCAGTCTATTAATTGTT
GCCGGGAAGCTAGAGTAAGTAGTTCGCCAGTTAATAGTTTGCGCAACGTTGTTGCCATTGCTACAGGCAT
CGTGGTGTCACGCTCGTCGTTTGGTATGGCTTCATTCAGCTCCGGTTCCCAACGATCAAGGCGAGTTACA
TGATCCCCCATGTTGTGCAAAAAAGCGGTTAGCTCCTTCGGTCCTCCGATCGTTGTCAGAAGTAAGTTGG
CCGCAGTGTTATCACTCATGGTTATGGCAGCACTGCATAATTCTCTTACTGTCATGCCATCCGTAAGATG
CTTTTCTGTGACTGGTGAGTACTCAACCAAGTCATTCTGAGAATAGTGTATGCGGCGACCGAGTTGCTCT
TGCCCGGCGTCAATACGGGATAATACCGCGCCACATAGCAGAACTTTAAAAGTGCTCATCATTGGAAAAC
GTTCTTCGGGGCGAAAACTCTCAAGGATCTTACCGCTGTTGAGATCCAGTTCGATGTAACCCACTCGTGC
ACCCAACTGATCTTCAGCATCTTTTACTTTCACCAGCGTTTCTGGGTGAGCAAAAACAGGAAGGCAAAAT
GCCGCAAAAAAGGGAATAAGGGCGACACGGAAATGTTGAATACTCATACTCTTCCTTTTTCAATATTATT
GAAGCATTTATCAGGGTTATTGTCTCATGAGCGGATACATATTTGAATGTATTTAGAAAAATAAACAAAT
AGGGGTTCCGCGCACATTTCCCCGAAAAGTGCCACCTG
